>Addgene plasmid #73691 | pAC1449_pmax-KRAB_PUFa | depositor full sequence | sequence record 136519 | pAC1449_pmax-KRAB_PUFa sequence 4364 bps
TCAATATTGGCCATTAGCCATATTATTCATTGGTTATATAGCATAAATCAATATTGGCTATTGGCCATTG
CATACGTTGTATCTATATCATAATATGTACATTTATATTGGCTCATGTCCAATATGACCGCCATGTTGGC
ATTGATTATTGACTAGTTATTAATAGTAATCAATTACGGGGTCATTAGTTCATAGCCCATATATGGAGTT
CCGCGTTACATAACTTACGGTAAATGGCCCGCCTGGCTGACCGCCCAACGACCCCCGCCCATTGACGTCA
ATAATGACGTATGTTCCCATAGTAACGCCAATAGGGACTTTCCATTGACGTCAATGGGTGGAGTATTTAC
GGTAAACTGCCCACTTGGCAGTACATCAAGTGTATCATATGCCAAGTCCGCCCCCTATTGACGTCAATGA
CGGTAAATGGCCCGCCTGGCATTATGCCCAGTACATGACCTTACGGGACTTTCCTACTTGGCAGTACATC
TACGTATTAGTCATCGCTATTACCATGGTGATGCGGTTTTGGCAGTACACCAATGGGCGTGGATAGCGGT
TTGACTCACGGGGATTTCCAAGTCTCCACCCCATTGACGTCAATGGGAGTTTGTTTTGGCACCAAAATCA
ACGGGACTTTCCAAAATGTCGTAATAACCCCGCCCCGTTGACGCAAATGGGCGGTAGGCGTGTACGGTGG
GAGGTCTATATAAGCAGAGGTCGTTTAGTGAACCGTCAGATCACTAGTAGCTTTATTGCGGTAGTTTATC
ACAGTTAAATTGCTAACGCAGTCAGTGCTCGACTGATCACAGGTAAGTATCAAGGTTACAAGACAGGTTT
AAGGAGGCCAATAGAAACTGGGCTTGTCGAGACAGAGAAGATTCTTGCGTTTCTGATAGGCACCTATTGG
TCTTACTGACATCCACTTTGCCTTTCTCTCCACAGGGAAAAAACAATTGACAAGTTTGTACAAAAAAGCA
GGCTCCGAATTCACCGGTGCCGCCACCATGGGGAGCCCCAAGAAGAAGAGAAAGGTGGAGGCCAGCATGG
ACGCGAAATCACTTACGGCATGGTCGAGAACACTGGTTACGTTCAAGGACGTGTTTGTGGACTTTACACG
TGAGGAGTGGAAATTGCTGGATACTGCGCAACAAATTGTGTATCGAAATGTCATGCTTGAGAATTACAAG
AACCTCGTCAGTCTCGGATACCAGTTGACGAAACCGGATGTGATCCTTAGGCTCGAAAAGGGGGAAGAAC
CTTGGCTGGTATCTAGAGGCAGTATCGTTGGGATCCTCCCCCCCAAGAAAAAGAGGAAGGTATCTAGAGG
CCGCAGCCGCCTTTTGGAAGATTTTCGAAACAACCGGTACCCCAATTTACAACTGCGGGAGATTGCTGGA
CATATAATGGAATTTTCCCAAGACCAGCATGGGTCCAGATTCATTCAGCTGAAACTGGAGCGTGCCACAC
CAGCTGAGCGCCAGCTTGTCTTCAATGAAATCCTCCAGGCTGCCTACCAACTCATGGTGGATGTGTTTGG
TAATTACGTCATTCAGAAGTTCTTTGAATTTGGCAGTCTTGAACAGAAGCTGGCTTTGGCAGAACGGATT
CGAGGCCACGTCCTGTCATTGGCACTACAGATGTATGGCAGCCGTGTTATCGAGAAAGCTCTTGAGTTTA
TTCCTTCAGACCAGCAGAATGAGATGGTTCGGGAACTAGATGGCCATGTCTTGAAGTGTGTGAAAGATCA
GAATGGCAATCACGTGGTTCAGAAATGCATTGAATGTGTACAGCCCCAGTCTTTGCAATTTATCATCGAT
GCGTTTAAGGGACAGGTATTTGCCTTATCCACACATCCTTATGGCTGCCGAGTGATTCAGAGAATCCTGG
AGCACTGTCTCCCTGACCAGACACTCCCTATTTTAGAGGAGCTTCACCAGCACACAGAGCAGCTGGTACA
GGATCAATATGGAAATTATGTAATCCAACATGTACTGGAGCACGGTCGTCCTGAGGATAAAAGCAAAATT
GTAGCAGAAATCCGAGGCAATGTACTTGTATTGAGTCAGCACAAATTTGCAAGCAATGTTGTGGAGAAGT
GTGTTACTCACGCCTCACGTACGGAGCGCGCTGTGCTCATCGATGAGGTGTGCACCATGAACGACGGTCC
CCACAGTGCCTTATACACCATGATGAAGGACCAGTATGCCAACTACGTGGTCCAGAAGATGATTGACGTG
GCGGAGCCAGGCCAGCGGAAGATCGTCATGCATAAGATCCGGCCCCACATCGCAACTCTTCGTAAGTACA
CCTATGGCAAGCACATTCTGGCCAAGCTGGAGAAGTACTACATGAAGAACGGTGTTGACTTAGGGTGATT
AATTAAGAATTCGACCCAGCTTTCTTGTACAAAGTGGTTGATATCCAGCACAGTGGCGGCCGCTCGAGTC
TAGAGGGCCCGCGGTTCGAAGGTAAGCCTATCCCTAACCCTCTCCTCGGTCTCGATTCTACGCGTACCGG
TTAGCAATTGTTTTTTCGATGAGTTTGGACAAACCACAACTAGAATGCAGTGAAAAAAATGCTTTATTTG
TGAAATTTGTGATGCTATTGCTTTATTTGTAACCATTATAAGCTGCAATAAACAAGTTAACAACAACAAT
TGCATTCATTTTATGTTTCAGGTTCAGGGGGAGGTGTGGGAGGTTTTTTAAAGCAAGTAAAACCTCTACA
AATGTGGTACTTAAGAGGGGGAGACCAAAGGGCGAGACGTTAAGGCCTCACGTGACATGTGAGCAAAAGG
CCAGCAAAAGGCCAGGAACCGTAAAAAGGCCGCGTTGCTGGCGTTTTTCCATAGGCTCCGCCCCCCTGAC
GAGCATCACAAAAATCGACGCTCAAGTCAGAGGTGGCGAAACCCGACAGGACTATAAAGATACCAGGCGT
TTCCCCCTGGAAGCTCCCTCGTGCGCTCTCCTGTTCCGACCCTGCCGCTTACCGGATACCTGTCCGCCTT
TCTCCCTTCGGGAAGCGTGGCGCTTTCTCATAGCTCACGCTGTAGGTATCTCAGTTCGGTGTAGGTCGTT
CGCTCCAAGCTGGGCTGTGTGCACGAACCCCCCGTTCAGCCCGACCGCTGCGCCTTATCCGGTAACTATC
GTCTTGAGTCCAACCCGGTAAGACACGACTTATCGCCACTGGCAGCAGCCACTGGTAACAGGATTAGCAG
AGCGAGGTATGTAGGCGGTGCTACAGAGTTCTTGAAGTGGTGGCCTAACTACGGCTACACTAGAAGGACA
GTATTTGGTATCTGCGCTCTGCTGAAGCCAGTTACCTTCGGAAAAAGAGTTGGTAGCTCTTGATCCGGCA
AACAAACCACGCTGGTAGCGGTGGTTTTTTTGTTTGCAAGCAGCAGATTACGCGCAGAAAAAAAGGATCT
CAAGAAGATCCTTTGATCTTTTCTACGGGGTCTGACGCTCAGTGGAACGAAAACTCACGTTAAGGGATTT
TGGTCATGCCGTCTCAGAAGAACTCGTCAAGAAGGCGATAGAAGGCGATGCGCTGCGAATCGGGAGCGGC
GATACCGTAAAGCACGAGGAAGCGGTCAGCCCATTCGCCGCCAAGCTCTTCAGCAATATCACGGGTAGCC
AACGCTATGTCCTGATAGCGGTCCGCCACACCCAGCCGGCCACAGTCGATGAATCCAGAAAAGCGGCCAT
TTTCCACCATGATATTCGGCAAGCAGGCATCGCCATGGGTCACGACGAGATCCTCGCCGTCGGGCATGCT
CGCCTTGAGCCTGGCGAACAGTTCGGCTGGCGCGAGCCCCTGATGCTCTTCGTCCAGATCATCCTGATCG
ACAAGACCGGCTTCCATCCGAGTACGTGCTCGCTCGATGCGATGTTTCGCTTGGTGGTCGAATGGGCAGG
TAGCCGGATCAAGCGTATGCAGCCGCCGCATTGCATCAGCCATGATGGATACTTTCTCGGCAGGAGCAAG
GTGAGATGACAGGAGATCCTGCCCCGGCACTTCGCCCAATAGCAGCCAGTCCCTTCCCGCTTCAGTGACA
ACGTCGAGCACAGCTGCGCAAGGAACGCCCGTCGTGGCCAGCCACGATAGCCGCGCTGCCTCGTCTTGCA
GTTCATTCAGGGCACCGGACAGGTCGGTCTTGACAAAAAGAACCGGGCGCCCCTGCGCTGACAGCCGGAA
CACGGCGGCATCAGAGCAGCCGATTGTCTGTTGTGCCCAGTCATAGCCGAATAGCCTCTCCACCCAAGCG
GCCGGAGAACCTGCGTGCAATCCATCTTGTTCAATCATAATATTATTGAAGCATTTATCAGGGTTCGTCT
CGTCCCGGTCTCCTCCCATGCATG
Features (pLannotate 1.2.2; 13 found; start..end, strand, type, name):
    140..517     +  enhancer       CMV enhancer: human cytomegalovirus immediate early enhancer
    519..718     +  promoter       CMV promoter: human cytomegalovirus (CMV) immediate early promoter
    813..945     +  intron         chimeric intron: chimera between introns from human β-globin and immunoglobulin heavy chain genes
    960..984     +  protein_bind   attB1: mutant version of attB; recombination site for the Gateway® BP reaction BP Clonase™
   1083..1301    +  CDS            ZNF720 (fragment): ZN720_HUMAN - Experimental evidence at protein level: Swiss-Prot protein existence level 1. From Homo sapiens (Human).
   1329..2375    +  CDS            PUM1 (fragment): PUM1_HUMAN - Also known as KIAA0099 From Homo sapiens (Human).
   2394..2418    -  protein_bind   attB2: mutant version of attB; recombination site for the Gateway® BP reaction BP Clonase™
   2471..2512    +  CDS            V5 tag: epitope tag from simian virus 5
   2567..2648    -  polyA_signal   SV40 poly(A) signal: SV40 polyadenylation signal
   2671..2739    -  CDS            large T antigen (fragment): large T antigen from SV40 (simian virus 40)
   2846..3433    -  rep_origin     ori: high-copy-number ColE1/pMB1/pBR322/pUC origin of replication
   3514..4308    -  CDS            NeoR/KanR: aminoglycoside phosphotransferase from Tn5; aph(3')-II (or nptII); confers resistance to neomycin, kanamycin, and G418 (Geneticin®)
   4309..4335    -  promoter       AmpR promoter (fragment): bla
