[The description below was written by a language model from this plasmid's Addgene catalogue record and pLannotate feature annotations shown in this document.]
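Description:
pAC1449_pmax-KRAB_PUFa is a 4,364 bp mammalian expression plasmid built by Gateway recombination into the pAC90-pmax-DEST destination backbone. It is maintained in E. coli through a high-copy ColE1/pUC-type origin and selected with kanamycin via a Tn5 aminoglycoside phosphotransferase (NeoR/KanR) gene, which appears to be driven by a short fragment of the bla promoter. No dedicated mammalian promoter for this marker is annotated, so the record does not support its use for G418 selection in cells.

The payload is a synthetic fusion protein, KRAB_PUFa, flanked by attB1 and attB2 sites left by the Gateway reaction. The feature table annotates the N-terminal portion as a fragment matching a human KRAB zinc-finger protein (ZNF720), consistent with a KRAB transcriptional repression domain. The larger C-terminal portion matches human PUM1, corresponding to a Pumilio/PUF RNA-binding domain; "PUFa" presumably names a particular binding-specificity variant, though the record does not define its target sequence. The catalogue lists the promoter as CAGGS plus a chimeric intron, whereas the annotation detects a CMV enhancer, a CMV immediate early promoter and a β-globin/immunoglobulin chimeric intron upstream of the insert. A V5 epitope tag lies just downstream of attB2, but the record does not say whether it is in frame with the fusion. An SV40 polyadenylation signal terminates the transcript.

The construct belongs to the Casilio system, a CRISPR-Cas9–Pumilio hybrid for gene regulation and genomic labelling. There, PUF-fused effectors are recruited to guide RNAs carrying PUF-binding sites, so this plasmid would supply a repressor module for targeted gene silencing in transfected mammalian cells.
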