Addgene plasmid #73691: pAC1449_pmax-KRAB_PUFa
Purpose: KRAB_PUFa in pmax-DEST expression vector
Depositing lab: Albert Cheng. Depositing organization: Jackson Laboratory. Publication: Casilio: a versatile CRISPR-Cas9-Pumilio hybrid for gene regulation and genomic labeling. Cheng AW, Jillette N, Lee P, Plaskon D, Fujiwara Y, Wang W, Taghbalout A, Wang H. Cell Res. 2016 Feb;26(2):254-7. doi: 10.1038/cr.2016.3. Epub 2016 Jan 15. PubMed 26768771.
Backbone
  Vector backbone: pAC90-pmax-DEST
  Vector type: Mammalian Expression
Growth in bacteria
  Bacterial resistance: Kanamycin, 50 μg/mL
  Growth temperature: 37°C
  Growth strain: DH5alpha
  Copy number: Unknown
Gene/Insert
  Gene/Insert name: KRAB_PUFa
  Species: Synthetic
  Promoter: CAGGS + chim intron
  Cloning method: Gateway Cloning
  Sequencing primers: 5′ gggcttgtcgagacagagaagat; 3′ ACCGAGGAGAGGGTTAGGGAT
Terms and licenses: Academic/Nonprofit Terms; Industry Terms: Not Available to Industry
Depositor comments: Please visit http://casil.io for more information, updates and protocols
How to cite: pAC1449_pmax-KRAB_PUFa was a gift from Albert Cheng (Addgene plasmid # 73691)
