>Addgene plasmid #73691 | pAC1449_pmax-KRAB_PUFa | addgene partial sequence | sequence record 139628 | chim-int-F 5'-TCTTACTGACATCCACTTTGCC-3'
GCAGGCTCCGAATTCACCGGTGCCGCCACCATGGGGAGCCCCAAGAAGAAGAGAAAGGTGGAGGCCAGCA
TGGACGCGAAATCACTTACGGCATGGTCGAGAACACTGGTTACGTTCAAGGACGTGTTTGTGGACTTTAC
ACGTGAGGAGTGGAAATTGCTGGATACTGCGCAACAAATTGTGTATCGAAATGTCATGCTTGAGAATTAC
AAGAACCTCGTCAGTCTCGGATACCAGTTGACGAAACCGGATGTGATCCTTAGGCTCGAAAAGGGGGAAG
AACCTTGGCTGGTATCTAGAGGCAGTATCGTTGGGATCCTCCCCCCCAAGAAAAAGAGGAAGGTATCTAG
AGGCCGCAGCCGCCTTTTGGAAGATTTTCGAAACAACCGGTACCCCAATTTACAACTGCGGGAGATTGCT
GGACATATAATGGAATTTTCCCAAGACCAGCATGGGTCCAGATTCATTCAGCTGAAACTGGAGCGTGCCA
CACCAGCTGAGCGCCAGCTTGTCTTCAATGAAATCCTCCAGGCTGCCTACCAACTCATGGTGGATGTGTT
TGGTAATTACGTCATTCAGAAGTTCTTTGAATTTGGCAGTCTTGAACAGAAGCTGGCTTTGGCAGAACGG
ATTCGAGGCCACGTCCTGTCATTGGCACTACAGATGTATGGCAGCCGTGTTATCGAGAAAGCTCTTGAGT
TTATTCCTTCAGACCAGCAGAATGAGATGGTTCGGGAACTAGATGGCCATGTCTTGAAGTGTGTGAAAGA
TCAGAATGGCAATCACGTGGTTCAGAAATGCATTGAATGTGTACAGCCCCAGTCTTTGCAATTTATCATC
GATGCGTTTAAGGGACAGGTATTTGCCTTATCCACACATCCTTATGGCTGCCGAGTGATTC
