>Addgene plasmid #73691 | pAC1449_pmax-KRAB_PUFa | addgene partial sequence | sequence record 139629 | V5-Rev 5'-ACCGAGGAGAGGGTTAGGGAT-3'
TAGACTCGAGCGGCCGCCACTGTGCTGGATATCAACCACTTTGTACAAGAAAGCTGGGTCGAATTCTTAA
TTAATCACCCTAAGTCAACACCGTTCTTCATGTAGTACTTCTCCAGCTTGGCCAGAATGTGCTTGCCATA
GGTGTACTTACGAAGAGTTGCGATGTGGGGCCGGATCTTATGCATGACGATCTTCCGCTGGCCTGGCTCC
GCCACGTCAATCATCTTCTGGACCACGTAGTTGGCATACTGGTCCTTCATCATGGTGTATAAGGCACTGT
GGGGACCGTCGTTCATGGTGCACACCTCATCGATGAGCACAGCGCGCTCCGTACGTGAGGCGTGAGTAAC
ACACTTCTCCACAACATTGCTTGCAAATTTGTGCTGACTCAATACAAGTACATTGCCTCGGATTTCTGCT
ACAATTTTGCTTTTATCCTCAGGACGACCGTGCTCCAGTACATGTTGGATTACATAATTTCCATATTGAT
CCTGTACCAGCTGCTCTGTGTGCTGGTGAAGCTCCTCTAAAATAGGGAGTGTCTGGTCAGGGAGACAGTG
CTCCAGGATTCTCTGAATCACTCGGCAGCCATAAGGATGTGTGGATAAGGCAAATACCTGTCCCTTAAAC
GCATCGATGATAAATTGCAAAGACTGGGGCTGTACACATTCAATGCATTTCTGAACCACGTGATTGCCAT
TCTGATCTTTCACACACTTCAAGACATGGCCATCTAGTTCCCGAACCATCTCATTCTGCTGGTCTGAAGG
AATAAACTCAAGAGCTTTCTCGATAACACGGCTGCCATACATCTGTAGTGCCAATGACAGGACGTGGCCT
CGAATCCGTTCTGCCAAAG
